Addgene plasmid #120180: pCMV-GFP-CENPBpA-fixed-length-clone-2
Purpose: Randomly picked clone 2 of the pCMV-GFP-CENPBpA-fixed-length library
Depositing lab: David Bartel. Depositing organization: Whitehead Institute for Biomedical Research. Publication: Widespread Influence of 3'-End Structures on Mammalian mRNA Processing and Stability. Wu X, Bartel DP. Cell. 2017 May 18;169(5):905-917.e11. doi: 10.1016/j.cell.2017.04.036. PubMed 28525757.
Backbone
  Vector backbone: pCMV-GFP
  Vector type: Mammalian Expression
Growth in bacteria
  Bacterial resistance: Ampicillin, 100 μg/mL
  Growth temperature: 37°C
  Growth strain: DH5alpha
  Copy number: Unknown
Gene/Insert
  Gene/Insert name: CENPB poly(A) site
  Species: H. sapiens (human)
  Insert size (bp): 254
Terms and licenses: Academic/Nonprofit Terms; Industry Terms: Not Available to Industry
How to cite: pCMV-GFP-CENPBpA-fixed-length-clone-2 was a gift from David Bartel (Addgene plasmid # 120180 ; http://n2t.net/addgene:120180 ; RRID:Addgene_120180)
