[The description below was written by a language model from this plasmid's Addgene catalogue record and pLannotate feature annotations shown in this document.]
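Description:
pCMV-GFP-CENPBpA-fixed-length-clone-2 is a mammalian expression plasmid of about 4.7 kb built on the pCMV-GFP backbone. It is one randomly picked member of the pCMV-GFP-CENPBpA-fixed-length library. It is propagated in E. coli through a high-copy ColE1/pUC-type origin and selected with ampicillin via the β-lactamase gene under its own bla promoter. The backbone also carries remnants of the lac promoter/operator region with small lacI fragments, an SV40 origin of replication with a fragment of the SV40 early promoter, and an SV40 poly(A) signal. No mammalian selection marker is annotated, which fits use by transient transfection.

The expression unit consists of the human cytomegalovirus immediate early enhancer and promoter, a short multiple cloning site, and a mammalian codon-optimised EGFP coding sequence. The catalogue entry lists the insert as a 254 bp human CENPB poly(A) site. The automated annotation does not label this element, but an unannotated gap of roughly 200 bp lies just downstream of EGFP, so the insert probably sits in the reporter's 3′ untranslated region. That placement is an inference rather than something the record states. Further downstream are a β-globin-derived fragment, matched by the annotation tool to a lemur HBB entry and most likely part of the rabbit β-globin 3′ region, and the rabbit β-globin poly(A) signal. The latter could terminate transcripts that read through the test site.

The associated work concerns how 3′-end structures affect mammalian mRNA processing and stability. The clone is therefore a GFP reporter for cleavage and polyadenylation at a CENPB site variant. The record does not state what distinguishes clone 2 from other library members.
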