Features (pLannotate 1.2.2; 17 found; start..end, strand, type, name):
     25..328     +  enhancer       CMV enhancer: human cytomegalovirus immediate early enhancer
    329..532     +  promoter       CMV promoter: human cytomegalovirus (CMV) immediate early promoter
    555..635     +  misc_feature   MCS: multiple cloning site
    643..1362    +  CDS            EGFP: the original enhanced GFP (Yang et al., 1996) mammalian codon-optimized
   1566..1697    +  CDS            HBB (fragment): HBB_EULFU - Experimental evidence at protein level: Swiss-Prot protein existence level 1. Involved in oxygen transport from the lung to the various peripheral tissues. From Eulemur fulvus fulvus (Brown lemur).
   1768..1823    +  polyA_signal   β-globin poly(A) signal: rabbit β-globin polyadenylation signal (Gil and Proudfoot, 1987)
   2208..2224    -  protein_bind   lac operator: The lac repressor binds to the lac operator to inhibit transcription in E. coli. This inhibition can be relieved by adding lactose or isopropyl-β-D-thiogalactopyranoside (IPTG). lac repressor encoded by lacI
   2232..2262    -  promoter       lac promoter: promoter for the E. coli lac operon
   2277..2298    -  protein_bind   CAP binding site: CAP binding activates transcription in the presence of cAMP. E. coli catabolite activator protein
   2311..2350    -  CDS            lacI (fragment): lac repressor; lacI; The lac repressor binds to the lac operator to inhibit transcription in E. coli. This inhibition can be relieved by adding lactose or isopropyl-β-D-thiogalactopyranoside (IPTG).
   2357..2379    +  promoter       SV40 promoter (fragment): SV40 enhancer and early promoter
   2403..2538    +  rep_origin     SV40 ori: SV40 origin of replication
   2558..2692    +  polyA_signal   SV40 poly(A) signal: SV40 polyadenylation signal
   2694..2748    -  CDS            lacI (fragment): lac repressor; lacI; The lac repressor binds to the lac operator to inhibit transcription in E. coli. This inhibition can be relieved by adding lactose or isopropyl-β-D-thiogalactopyranoside (IPTG).
   2931..3519    -  rep_origin     ori: high-copy-number ColE1/pMB1/pBR322/pUC origin of replication
   3690..4550    -  CDS            AmpR: β-lactamase; bla; confers resistance to ampicillin, carbenicillin, and related antibiotics
   4551..4655    -  promoter       AmpR promoter: bla
>Addgene plasmid #120180 | pCMV-GFP-CENPBpA-fixed-length-clone-2 | addgene full sequence | sequence record 274592 | Addgene NGS Result
TCATAGCCCATATATGGAGTTCCGCGTTACATAACTTACGGTAAATGGCCCGCCTGGCTGACCGCCCAAC
GACCCCCGCCCATTGACGTCAATAATGACGTATGTTCCCATAGTAACGCCAATAGGGACTTTCCATTGAC
GTCAATGGGTGGAGTATTTACGGTAAACTGCCCACTTGGCAGTACATCAAGTGTATCATATGCCAAGTAC
GCCCCCTATTGACGTCAATGACGGTAAATGGCCCGCCTGGCATTATGCCCAGTACATGACCTTATGGGAC
TTTCCTACTTGGCAGTACATCTACGTATTAGTCATCGCTATTACCATGGTGATGCGGTTTTGGCAGTACA
TCAATGGGCGTGGATAGCGGTTTGACTCACGGGGATTTCCAAGTCTCCACCCCATTGACGTCAATGGGAG
TTTGTTTTGGCACCAAAATCAACGGGACTTTCCAAAATGTCGTAACAACTCCGCCCCATTGACGCAAATG
GGCGGTAGGCGTGTACGGTGGGAGGTCTATATAAGCAGAGCTGGTTTAGTGAACCGTCAGATCCGCTAGC
GCTACCGGACTCAGATCTCGAGCTCAAGCTTCGAATTCTGCAGTCGACGGTACCGCGGGCCCGGGATCCA
CCGGTCGCCACCATGGTGAGCAAGGGCGAGGAGCTGTTCACCGGGGTGGTGCCCATCCTGGTCGAGCTGG
ACGGCGACGTAAACGGCCACAAGTTCAGCGTGTCCGGCGAGGGCGAGGGCGATGCCACCTACGGCAAGCT
GACCCTGAAGTTCATCTGCACCACCGGCAAGCTGCCCGTGCCCTGGCCCACCCTCGTGACCACCCTGACC
TACGGCGTGCAGTGCTTCAGCCGCTACCCCGACCACATGAAGCAGCACGACTTCTTCAAGTCCGCCATGC
CCGAAGGCTACGTCCAGGAGCGCACCATCTTCTTCAAGGACGACGGCAACTACAAGACCCGCGCCGAGGT
GAAGTTCGAGGGCGACACCCTGGTGAACCGCATCGAGCTGAAGGGCATCGACTTCAAGGAGGACGGCAAC
ATCCTGGGGCACAAGCTGGAGTACAACTACAACAGCCACAACGTCTATATCATGGCCGACAAGCAGAAGA
ACGGCATCAAGGTGAACTTCAAGATCCGCCACAACATCGAGGACGGCAGCGTGCAGCTCGCCGACCACTA
CCAGCAGAACACCCCCATCGGCGACGGCCCCGTGCTGCTGCCCGACAACCACTACCTGAGCACCCAGTCC
GCCCTGAGCAAAGACCCCAACGAGAAGCGCGATCACATGGTCCTGCTGGAGTTCGTGACCGCCGCCGGGA
TCACTCTCGGCATGGACGAGCTGTACAAGTAAAGCGGCCGCACTCCTCAGGTGCATGCCTCTCCTCCCTC
TCTGGCAGGGCCCCATCCTGGGCAGAGGGGCCTGGGGCTGGGCCCAGAGTCCAGCCGTCCAGCTGCTCCT
TTCCCAGTTTGATTTCAATAAATCTGTCCACTCCCCTTTTGTGGGGGTGAACGTTTTAACAGCCAAGGGT
GCATCCTTCATGGTCTGGGCTTGCGTCTGTCTTGGGGGACTTATTCGTCCTGGCTCTCTTTGGTCCTTGC
TCTGGTGGGACATGGAGGCAAGTGTTGAAGGCTGCCTATCAGAAGGTGGTGGCTGGTGTGGCCAATGCCC
TGGCTCACAAATACCACTGAGATCTTTTTCCCTCTGCCAAAAATTATGGGGACATCATGAAGCCCCTTGA
GCATCTGACTTCTGGCTAATAAAGGAAATTTATTTTCATTGCAATAGTGTGTTGGAATTTTTTGTGTCTC
TCACTCGGAAGGACATATGGGAGGGCAAATCATTTAAAACATCAGAATGAGTATTTGGTTTAGAGTTTGG
CAACATATGCCCATATGCTGGCTGCCATGAACAAAGGTTGGCTATAAAGAGGTCATCAGTATATGAAACA
GCCCCCTGCTGTCCATTCCTTATTCCATAGAAAAGCCTTGACTTGAGGTTAGATTTTTTTTATATTTTGT
TTTGTGTTATTTTTTTCTTTAACATCCCTAAAATTTTCCTTACATGTTTTACTAGCCAGATTTTTCCTCC
TCTCCTGACTACTCCCAGTCATAGCTGTCCCTCTTCTCTTATGGAGATCCCTCGACCTGCAGCCCAAGCT
TGGCGTAATCATGGTCATAGCTGTTTCCTGTGTGAAATTGTTATCCGCTCACAATTCCACACAACATACG
AGCCGGAAGCATAAAGTGTAAAGCCTGGGGTGCCTAATGAGTGAGCTAACTCACATTAATTGCGTTGCGC
TCACTGCCCGCTTTCCAGTCGGGAAACCTGTCGTGCCAGCGGATCCGCATCTCAATTAGTCAGCAACCAT
AGTCCCGCCCCTAACTCCGCCCATCCCGCCCCTAACTCCGCCCAGTTCCGCCCATTCTCCGCCCCATGGC
TGACTAATTTTTTTTATTTATGCAGAGGCCGAGGCCGCCTCGGCCTCTGAGCTATTCCAGAAGTAGTGAG
GAGGCTTTTTTGGAGGCCTAGGCTTTTGCAAAAAGCTAACTTGTTTATTGCAGCTTATAATGGTTACAAA
TAAAGCAATAGCATCACAAATTTCACAAATAAAGCATTTTTTTCACTGCATTCTAGTTGTGGTTTGTCCA
AACTCATCAATGTATCTTATCATGTCTGGATCCGCTGCATTAATGAATCGGCCAACGCGCGGGGAGAGGC
GGTTTGCGTATTGGGCGCTCTTCCGCTTCCTCGCTCACTGACTCGCTGCGCTCGGTCGTTCGGCTGCGGC
GAGCGGTATCAGCTCACTCAAAGGCGGTAATACGGTTATCCACAGAATCAGGGGATAACGCAGGAAAGAA
CATGTGAGCAAAAGGCCAGCAAAAGGCCAGGAACCGTAAAAAGGCCGCGTTGCTGGCGTTTTTCCATAGG
CTCCGCCCCCCTGACGAGCATCACAAAAATCGACGCTCAAGTCAGAGGTGGCGAAACCCGACAGGACTAT
AAAGATACCAGGCGTTTCCCCCTGGAAGCTCCCTCGTGCGCTCTCCTGTTCCGACCCTGCCGCTTACCGG
ATACCTGTCCGCCTTTCTCCCTTCGGGAAGCGTGGCGCTTTCTCATAGCTCACGCTGTAGGTATCTCAGT
TCGGTGTAGGTCGTTCGCTCCAAGCTGGGCTGTGTGCACGAACCCCCCGTTCAGCCCGACCGCTGCGCCT
TATCCGGTAACTATCGTCTTGAGTCCAACCCGGTAAGACACGACTTATCGCCACTGGCAGCAGCCACTGG
TAACAGGATTAGCAGAGCGAGGTATGTAGGCGGTGCTACAGAGTTCTTGAAGTGGTGGCCTAACTACGGC
TACACTAGAAGAACAGTATTTGGTATCTGCGCTCTGCTGAAGCCAGTTACCTTCGGAAAAAGAGTTGGTA
GCTCTTGATCCGGCAAACAAACCACCGCTGGTAGCGGTGGTTTTTTTGTTTGCAAGCAGCAGATTACGCG
CAGAAAAAAAGGATCTCAAGAAGATCCTTTGATCTTTTCTACGGGGTCTGACGCTCAGTGGAACGAAAAC
TCACGTTAAGGGATTTTGGTCATGAGATTATCAAAAAGGATCTTCACCTAGATCCTTTTAAATTAAAAAT
GAAGTTTTAAATCAATCTAAAGTATATATGAGTAAACTTGGTCTGACAGTTACCAATGCTTAATCAGTGA
GGCACCTATCTCAGCGATCTGTCTATTTCGTTCATCCATAGTTGCCTGACTCCCCGTCGTGTAGATAACT
ACGATACGGGAGGGCTTACCATCTGGCCCCAGTGCTGCAATGATACCGCGAGACCCACGCTCACCGGCTC
CAGATTTATCAGCAATAAACCAGCCAGCCGGAAGGGCCGAGCGCAGAAGTGGTCCTGCAACTTTATCCGC
CTCCATCCAGTCTATTAATTGTTGCCGGGAAGCTAGAGTAAGTAGTTCGCCAGTTAATAGTTTGCGCAAC
GTTGTTGCCATTGCTACAGGCATCGTGGTGTCACGCTCGTCGTTTGGTATGGCTTCATTCAGCTCCGGTT
CCCAACGATCAAGGCGAGTTACATGATCCCCCATGTTGTGCAAAAAAGCGGTTAGCTCCTTCGGTCCTCC
GATCGTTGTCAGAAGTAAGTTGGCCGCAGTGTTATCACTCATGGTTATGGCAGCACTGCATAATTCTCTT
ACTGTCATGCCATCCGTAAGATGCTTTTCTGTGACTGGTGAGTACTCAACCAAGTCATTCTGAGAATAGT
GTATGCGGCGACCGAGTTGCTCTTGCCCGGCGTCAATACGGGATAATACCGCGCCACATAGCAGAACTTT
AAAAGTGCTCATCATTGGAAAACGTTCTTCGGGGCGAAAACTCTCAAGGATCTTACCGCTGTTGAGATCC
AGTTCGATGTAACCCACTCGTGCACCCAACTGATCTTCAGCATCTTTTACTTTCACCAGCGTTTCTGGGT
GAGCAAAAACAGGAAGGCAAAATGCCGCAAAAAAGGGAATAAGGGCGACACGGAAATGTTGAATACTCAT
ACTCTTCCTTTTTCAATATTATTGAAGCATTTATCAGGGTTATTGTCTCATGAGCGGATACATATTTGAA
TGTATTTAGAAAAATAAACAAATAGGGGTTCCGCGCACATTTCCCCGAAAAGTGCCACCTGGGTCGACAT
TGATTATTGACTAGTAATAGTAATCAATTACGGGGTCATTAGT
